>Addgene plasmid #91071 | pMOD_B2403 | addgene full sequence | sequence record 181880 | Addgene NGS Result
GCCTTGACGGCAAAATCCCTTAACGTGAGTTTTCGTTCCACTGAGCGTCAGACCCCGTAGAAAAGATCAA
AGGATCTTCTTGAGATCCTTTTTTTCTGCGCGTAATCTGCTGCTTGCAAACAAAAAAACCACCGCTACCA
GCGGTGGTTTGTTTGCCGGATCAAGAGCTACTAACTCTTTTTCCGAAGGTAACTGGCTTCAGCAGAGCGC
AGATACCAAATACTGTTCTTCTAGTGTAGCCGTAGTTAGGCCACCACTTCAAGAACTCTGTAGCACCGCC
TACATACCTCGCTCTGCTAATCCTGTTACCAGTGGCTGCTGCCAGTGGCGATAAGTCGTGTCTTACCGGG
TTGGACTCAAGACGATAGTTACCGGATAAGGCGCAGCGGTCGGGCTGAACGGGGGGTTCGTGCTCACAGC
CCAGCTTGGAGCGAACGACCTACACCGAACTGAGATACCTACAGCGTGAGCTATGAGAAAGCGCCACGCT
TCCCGAAGGGAGAAAGGCGGACAGGTATCCGGTAAGCGGCAGGGTCGGAACAGGAGAGCGCACGAGGGAG
CTTCCAGGGGGAAACGCCTGGTATCTTTATAGTCCTGTCGGGTTTCGCCACCTCTGACTTGAGCGTCGAT
TTTTGTGATGCTCGTCAGGGGGGCGGAGCCTATGGAAAAACGCCAGCAACGCGGCCTTTTTACGGTTCCT
GGCCTTTTGCTGGCCTTTTGCTCACATGTTCTTTCCTGCGTTATCCCCTGATTCTGTGGATAACCGTATT
ACCGCCTTTGAGTGAGCTGATACCGCTCGCCGCAGCCGAACGACCGAGCGCAGCGAGTCAGTGAGCGAGG
AAGCGGGAGAGCGCCCACCTGCCAGGGGACGGCGCGCCGAAGAGCTGGCAGACATACTGTCCCACAAATG
AAGATGGAATCTGTAAAAGAAAACGCGTGAAATAATGCGTCTGACAAAGGTTAGGTCGGCTGCCTTTAAT
CAATACCAAAGTGGTCCCTACCACGATGGAAAAACTGTGCAGTCGGTTTGGCTTTTTCTGACGAACAAAT
AAGATTCGTGGCCGACAGGTGGGGGTCCACCATGTGAAGGCATCTTCAGACTCCAATAATGGAGCAATGA
CGTAAGGGCTTACGAAATAAGTAAGGGTAGTTTGGGAAATGTCCACTCACCCGTCAGTCTATAAATACTT
AGCCCCTCCCTCATTGTTAAGGGAGCAAAATCTCAGAGAGATAGTCCTAGAGAGAGAAAGAGAGCAAGTA
GCCTAGAAGTAGTCAAGGCGGCGAAGTATTCAGGCACGTGGCCAGGAAGAAGAAAAGCCAAGACGACGAA
AACAGGTAAGAGCTAAGCTTCCTGCAGGGCTTTTGTCACCGGAGTTTTAGAGCTAGAAATAGCAAGTTAA
AATAAGGCTAGTCCGTTATCAACTTGAAAAAGTGGCACCGAGTCGGTGCTTTTGTCACCGGATGTGTTTT
CCGGTCTGATGAGTCCGTGAGGACGAAACAAAAGCAAGCCAGATAACAGTATGCGTATTTGCGCGCTGAT
TTTTGCGGTATAAGAATATATACTGATATGTATACCCGAAGTATGTCAAAAGGAGGTATGCTATGAAGCA
GCGTATTACAGTGACAGTTGACAGCGACAGCTATCAGTTGCTCAAGGCATATATGATGTCAATATCTCCG
GTCTGGTAAGCACAACCATGCAGAATGAAGCCCGTCGTCTGCGTGCCGAACGCTGGAAAGCGGAAAATCA
GGAAGGGATGGCTGAGGTCGCCCGGTTTATTGAAATGAACGGCTCTTTTGCTGACGAGAACAGGGGCTGG
TGAAATGCAGTTTAAGGTTTACACCTATAAAAGAGAGAGCCGTTATCGTCTGTTTGTGGATGTACAGAGT
GATATTATTGACACGCCCGGGCGACGGATGGTGATCCCCCTGGCCAGTGCACGTCTGCTGTCAGATAAAG
TCTCCCGTGAACTTTACCCGGTGGTGCATATCGGGGATGAAAGCTGGCGCATGATGACCACCGATATGGC
CAGTGTGCCGGTTTCCGTTATCGGGGAAGAAGTGGCTGATCTCAGCCACCGCGAAAATGACATCAAAAAC
GCCATTAACCTGATGTTCTGGGGAATATAAGCTCTTCAGTCGATCGACAAGCTCGAGTTTCTCCATAATA
ATGTGTGAGTAGTTCCCAGATAAGGGAATTAGGGTTCCTATAGGGTTTCGCTCATGTGTTGAGCATATAA
GAAACCCTTAGTATGTATTTGTATTTGTAAAATACTTCTATCAATAAAATTTCTAATTCCTAAAACCAAA
ATCCAGTACTAAAATCCAGATCCCCCGAATTAGAGCTCTACCGGTGACGCAGGTGATGAAAAGCCTTAGG
GTCAGGTGGCACTTTTCGGGGAAATGTGCGATGAACCCCTATTTGTTTATTTTTCTAAATACATTCAAAT
ATGTATCCGCTAATGAGACAATAACCCTGATAAATGCTTCAATTATATTGAAAAAGGAAGAGTATGAGTA
TCCAACATTTCCGTGTCGCCCTTATTCCCTTTTTTGCGGCCTTCTGCCTTCCTGTTTTTGCTCACCCAGA
AACGCTGGTGAAAGTAAAAGATGCTGAAGATCAGTTGGGTGCCCGAGTGGGTTACATTGAACTGGATCTC
AACAGCGGCAAAATCTTAGAGAGTTTTCGCCCCGAAGAACGCTTCCCAATGATGAGCACTTTCAAAGTTC
TGCTATGTGGCGCGGTGTTATCCCGTATTGATGCTGGGCAAGAGCAACTCGGTCGCCGCATACACTATTC
TCAGAATGACTTGGTTGAGTATTCACCAGTCACAGAAAAGCATCTTACGGATGGCATGACAGTAAGAGAA
TTATGTAGTGCTGCCATAACCATGAGTGATAACACTGCGGCCAACTTACTTCTGACAACGATTGGAGGAC
CGAAGGAGCTAACCGCTTTTTTGCACAACATGGGGGATCATGTAACTCGCCTTGATCGTTGGGAACCGGA
GCTGAATGAAGCCATACCAAACGACGAGCGTGACACCACGATGCCTGTAGCAATGGCAACAACTCTCCGC
AAACTATTAACTGGCGAACTACTTACTCTTGCTTCACGCCAGCAACTCATTGACTGGATGGAGGCGGACA
AAGTTGCAGGACCACTTCTGCGCTCGGCACTTCCGGCTGGCTGGTTTATTGCTGATAAATCTGGAGCCGG
TGAGCGTGGCTCTCGCGGTATCATTGCAGCACTGGGGCCAGATGGTAAGCCCTCCCGTATCGTAGTTATC
TACACGACGGGGAGTCAGGCAACTATGGATGAACGAAATAGACAGATCGCTGAGATAGGTGCCTCACTGA
TTAAGCATTGGTAACTGTCAGACGAAGGGAAATAAATAGTAGCCCGCCTGATGTGCGGGCTTTTTTTTGG
TGGTGGTTACAGTGTCGCTTAGCTACCGTAGGTCCTCTTAGGCGGTCCGATTAGCGACATAGTCATCAAT
Features (pLannotate 1.2.2; 9 found; start..end, strand, type, name):
     80..668     +  rep_origin     ori: high-copy-number ColE1/pMB1/pBR322/pUC origin of replication
   1374..1449    +  misc_RNA       gRNA scaffold: guide RNA scaffold for the Streptococcus pyogenes CRISPR/Cas9 system
   1453..1500    +  misc_RNA       sTRSV HHRz (fragment): hammerhead ribozyme from the tobacco ringspot virus satellite RNA (Khvorova et al., 2003)
   1506..1571    +  intron         PDK intron (fragment): pdk; modified pyruvate orthophosphate dikinase intron from Flaveria trinervia 3.0
   1662..1820    +  CDS            ccdA (fragment): CCDA_ECO57 - Also known as H, letA. Experimental evidence at protein level: Swiss-Prot protein existence level 1. Antitoxin component of a type II toxin-antitoxin (TA) system which inhibits the post-segregational killing (PSK) of plasmid-free cells, also referred to as a plasmid addiction system. Binds to and blocks the activity of CcdB; will also remove bound CcdB protein from the CcdB-GyrA complex by forming a CcdA-CcdB complex, a process termed rejuvenation. Functions as a transcriptional corepressor for the ccdAB operon, repression also requires CcdB (By similarity). From Escherichia coli
   1825..2127    +  CDS            ccdB: CCDB_ECOLI - Also known as G, letB, letD. Experimental evidence at protein level: Swiss-Prot protein existence level 1. Toxic component of a type II toxin-antitoxin (TA) system, functioning in plasmid maintainence. Responsible for the post- segregational killing (PSK) of plasmid-free cells, also referred to as a plasmid addiction system. Half-life of over 2 hours. Cell killing by CcdB is accompanied by filamentation, defects in chromosome and plasmid segregation, defects in cell division, formation of anucleate cells, decreased DNA synthesis and plasmid loss. Interferes with the activity of DN
   2158..2332    +  polyA_signal   CaMV poly(A) signal: cauliflower mosaic virus polyadenylation signal
   2413..2513    +  promoter       AmpR promoter: bla
   2514..3374    +  CDS            AmpR: β-lactamase; bla; confers resistance to ampicillin, carbenicillin, and related antibiotics
