[The description below was written by a language model from this plasmid's Addgene catalogue record and pLannotate feature annotations shown in this document.]
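Description:
pMOD_B2403 is a small (about 3.5 kb) high-copy E. coli cloning plasmid that serves as a "module B" entry vector in a modular plant genome-engineering toolkit, built on the pMOD_B2000 backbone and classed as a CRISPR vector. It replicates from a ColE1/pUC-type origin and is selected with ampicillin through the bla gene and its native promoter. Because it carries an intact ccdB toxin gene, it has to be maintained in a ccdB-tolerant strain.

The payload is a plant expression cassette designed to receive several guide RNA spacers. According to the record, transcription is driven by the CmYLCV promoter (from Cestrum yellow leaf curling virus, a Pol II promoter) and terminated by the 35S terminator, which the feature table detects as the CaMV polyadenylation signal. The promoter itself was not picked up by the automated annotation, but it presumably lies in the unannotated region upstream of the scaffold. Between these elements sit a Streptococcus pyogenes Cas9 gRNA scaffold, a fragment of the tobacco ringspot virus satellite hammerhead ribozyme, a short match to the PDK intron, and a ccdA fragment followed by full-length ccdB. The ccdB stuffer is flanked by SapI sites, so that type IIS assembly replaces it with an array of spacers and scaffolds. Loss of the toxin gives counter-selection against uncut vector in ordinary strains.

In the finished array, the guides are separated by self-cleaving ribozymes, which release the individual gRNAs from a single Pol II transcript. The completed module is intended for combination with other toolkit modules for multiplexed Cas9 editing in plants, although the record does not detail the downstream assembly steps.
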