Addgene plasmid #91071: pMOD_B2403
Purpose: Module B, Promoter: CmYLCV, Gene: SapI ccdb cassette for cloning multiple gRNA spacers with ribozyme spacers , Terminator: 35S
Depositing lab: Daniel Voytas. Depositing organization: University of Minnesota. Publication: A multi-purpose toolkit to enable advanced genome engineering in plants. Cermak T, Curtin SJ, Gil-Humanes J, Cegan R, Kono TJY, Konecna E, Belanto JJ, Starker CG, Mathre JW, Greenstein RL, Voytas DF. Plant Cell. 2017 May 18. pii: tpc.00922.2016. doi: 10.1105/tpc.16.00922. PubMed 28522548.
Backbone
  Vector backbone: pMOD_B2000
  Vector type: CRISPR
Growth in bacteria
  Bacterial resistance: Ampicillin, 100 μg/mL
  Growth temperature: 37°C
  Growth strain: ccdB Survival
  Copy number: High Copy
Gene/Insert
  Gene/Insert name: SapI ccdb cassette for cloning multiple gRNA spacers with ribozyme spacers
  Species: Synthetic
  Promoter: CmYLCV
  Cloning method: Gibson Cloning
  Sequencing primers: 5′ unknown
Terms and licenses: Academic/Nonprofit Terms; Industry Terms: Not Available to Industry
How to cite: pMOD_B2403 was a gift from Daniel Voytas (Addgene plasmid # 91071 ; http://n2t.net/addgene:91071 ; RRID:Addgene_91071)
